Addgene plasmid #78786: pCS3-MT-BX-6MYC p21 90-164
Purpose: To overexpress p21 90-164 in Mammalian Cell
Depositing lab: Jaewhan Song. Depositing organization: Yonsei University. Publication: Stabilization of p21 (Cip1/WAF1) following Tip60-dependent acetylation is required for p21-mediated DNA damage response. Lee MS, Seo J, Choi DY, Lee EW, Ko A, Ha NC, Yoon JB, Lee HW, Kim KP, Song J. Cell Death Differ. 2013 Apr;20(4):620-9. doi: 10.1038/cdd.2012.159. Epub 2012 Dec 14. PubMed 23238566.
Backbone
  Vector backbone: pCS3-MT-BX-6MYC
  Vector type: Mammalian Expression
Growth in bacteria
  Bacterial resistance: Ampicillin, 100 μg/mL
  Growth temperature: 37°C
  Growth strain: DH5alpha
  Copy number: High Copy
Gene/Insert
  Gene/Insert name: P21
  Species: H. sapiens (human)
  Mutation: aa90-164
  Entrez Gene: CDKN1A (a.k.a. CAP20, CDKN1, CIP1, MDA-6, P21, SDI1, WAF1, p21CIP1)
  Promoter: CMV IE94
  Tag / fusion protein: 6xMYC (N terminal on backbone)
  Cloning method: Restriction Enzyme; 5′ cloning site unknown (unknown if destroyed); 3′ cloning site unknown (unknown if destroyed)
  Sequencing primers: 5′ SP6; 3′ T7
Terms and licenses: Academic/Nonprofit Terms; Industry Terms: Not Available to Industry
How to cite: pCS3-MT-BX-6MYC p21 90-164 was a gift from Jaewhan Song (Addgene plasmid # 78786 ; http://n2t.net/addgene:78786 ; RRID:Addgene_78786)
