[The description below was written by a language model from this plasmid's Addgene catalogue record.]
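Description:
pCS3-MT-BX-6MYC p21 90-164 is a mammalian expression plasmid built on the pCS3-MT-BX-6MYC backbone, a member of the pCS2/pCS3 "myc-tag" vector family. It is propagated in E. coli as a high-copy plasmid under ampicillin selection. The record does not name a mammalian selection marker, and no feature table is provided, so elements such as the bacterial origin or the polyadenylation signal are not documented here. SP6 and T7 are listed as the 5′ and 3′ sequencing primers, which indicates that these phage promoter sequences flank the cloning region.

The insert is a truncated form of human p21 (CDKN1A, also known as Cip1/WAF1), the cyclin-dependent kinase inhibitor that mediates cell-cycle arrest. Only residues 90 to 164 are encoded, which corresponds to the C-terminal portion of the protein. Expression is driven by the CMV IE94 promoter, a strong constitutive cytomegalovirus immediate-early promoter. The fragment is fused at its N-terminus to six tandem MYC epitopes supplied by the backbone, allowing detection by immunoblotting and recovery by immunoprecipitation with anti-MYC antibodies. The fragment was inserted by restriction cloning, but the sites used are not recorded.

The stated purpose is overexpression of the p21 90-164 fragment in mammalian cells. The associated study concerns stabilization of p21 through Tip60-dependent acetylation in the DNA damage response. A tagged deletion construct of this kind would be suited to mapping which region of p21 is involved in interaction, modification or stability, although the record does not spell out the specific experiment.
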