>Addgene plasmid #78786 | pCS3-MT-BX-6MYC p21 90-164 | addgene partial sequence | sequence record 149976 | CMV-F 5'-CGCAAATGGGCGGTAGGCGTG-3'
ACCGCCATTCTGCCTGGGGACGTCGGAGCAAGCTTGATTTAGGTGACACTATAGAATACAAGCTACTTGT
TCTTTTTGCAGGATCCCATCGATTTAAAGCTATGGAGCAAAAGCTCATTTCTGAAGAGGACTTGAATGAA
ATGGAGCAAAAGCTCATTTCTGAAGAGGACTTGAATGAAATGGAGCAAAAGCTCATTTCTGAAGAGGACT
TGAATGAAATGGAGCAAAAGCTCATTTCTGAAGAGGACTTGAATGAAATGGAGCAAAAGCTCATTTCTGA
AGAGGACTTGAATGAAATGGAGAGCTTGGGCGACCTCACCATGGAGCAAAAGCTCATTTCTGAAGAGGAC
TTGAATTTAGAGATCTCGAGCTCAAGCTTCGAATTCATGTTGGGAGGAGGCAGGCGGCCTGGCACCTCAC
CTGCTCTGCTGCAGGGGACAGCAGAGGAAGACCATGTGGACCTGTCACTGTCTTGTACCCTTGTGCCTCG
CTCAGGGGAGCAGGCTGAAGGGTCCCCAGGTGGACCTGGAGACTCTCAGGGTCGAAAACGGCGGCAGACC
AGCATGACAGATTTCTACCACTCCAAACGCCGGCTGATCTTCTCCAAGAGGAAGCCCTAACTCGACGGTA
CCGCGGGCCCGGGATCCACCGGATCTAGAACTATAGTGAGTCGTATTACGTAGATCCAGACATGATAAGA
TACATTGATGAGTTTGGACAAACCACAACTAGAATGCAGTGAAAAAAATGCTTTATTTGTGAAATTTGTG
ATGCTATTGCTTTATTTGTAACCATTATAAGCTGCAATAAACAAGTTTACCAA
