>Addgene plasmid #78786 | pCS3-MT-BX-6MYC p21 90-164 | addgene partial sequence | sequence record 149977 | EBV-rev 5'-GTGGTTTGTCCAAACTCATC-3'
ATACGACTCACTATAGTTCTAGATCCGGTGGATCCCGGGCCCGCGGTACCGTCGAGTTAGGGCTTCCTCT
TGGAGAAGATCAGCCGGCGTTTGGAGTGGTAGAAATCTGTCATGCTGGTCTGCCGCCGTTTTCGACCCTG
AGAGTCTCCAGGTCCACCTGGGGACCCTTCAGCCTGCTCCCCTGAGCGAGGCACAAGGGTACAAGACAGT
GACAGGTCCACATGGTCTTCCTCTGCTGTCCCCTGCAGCAGAGCAGGTGAGGTGCCAGGCCGCCTGCCTC
CTCCCAACATGAATTCGAAGCTTGAGCTCGAGATCTCTAAATTCAAGTCCTCTTCAGAAATGAGCTTTTG
CTCCATGGTGAGGTCGCCCAAGCTCTCCATTTCATTCAAGTCCTCTTCAGAAATGAGCTTTTGCTCCATT
TCATTCAAGTCCTCTTCAGAAATGAGCTTTTGCTCCATTTCATTCAAGTCCTCTTCAGAAATGAGCTTTT
GCTCCATTTCATTCAAGTCCTCTTCAGAAATGAGCTTTTGCTCCATTTCATTCAAGTCCTCTTCAGAAAT
GAGCTTTTGCTCCATAGCTTTAAATCGATGGGATCCTGCAAAAAGAACAAGTAGCTTGTATTCTATAGTG
TCACCTAAATCAAGCTTGCTCCGACGTCCCCAGGCAGAATGGCGGTTCCCTAAACGAGCATTGCTTATAT
AGACCTCCCATTAGGCACGCCTACCGCCCATTTACGTCAATGGAACGCCCATTTGCGTCATTGCCCCTCC
CCATTGACGTCAATGGGGATGTACTTGGCAGCCATCGCGGGGCCATTTACCGCCATTGACGTCAATGGGA
